Addgene plasmid #201598: LENTICRISPR-HNRNPD_sgRNA1
Purpose: CRISPR/Cas9-mediated gene knock-out
Depositing lab: Alexis Jourdain & Vamsi Mootha. Depositing organization: Broad Institute. Publication: Loss of LUC7L2 and U1 snRNP subunits shifts energy metabolism from glycolysis to OXPHOS. Jourdain AA, Begg BE, Mick E, Shah H, Calvo SE, Skinner OS, Sharma R, Blue SM, Yeo GW, Burge CB, Mootha VK. Mol Cell. 2021 May 6;81(9):1905-1919.e12. doi: 10.1016/j.molcel.2021.02.033. Epub 2021 Apr 13. PubMed 33852893.
Backbone
  Vector backbone: lentiCRISPR v2
  Backbone manufacturer: Feng Zhang, Addgene #52961
  Vector type: Lentiviral, CRISPR
  Selectable markers: Puromycin
Growth in bacteria
  Bacterial resistance: Ampicillin, 100 μg/mL
  Growth temperature: 37°C
  Growth strain: NEB Stable
  Copy number: High Copy
Gene/Insert
  Gene/Insert name: HNRNPD
  gRNA/shRNA sequence: GATTGACGCCAGTAAGAACG
  Species: H. sapiens (human)
  Entrez Gene: HNRNPD (a.k.a. AUF1, AUF1A, HNRPD, P37, hnRNPD0)
  Cloning method: Restriction Enzyme; 5′ cloning site BsmBI (unknown if destroyed); 3′ cloning site BsmBI (unknown if destroyed)
Terms and licenses: Academic/Nonprofit Terms; Industry Terms: Not Available to Industry
How to cite: LENTICRISPR-HNRNPD_sgRNA1 was a gift from Alexis Jourdain & Vamsi Mootha (Addgene plasmid # 201598 ; http://n2t.net/addgene:201598 ; RRID:Addgene_201598)
