[The description below was written by a language model from this plasmid's Addgene catalogue record and pLannotate feature annotations shown in this document.]
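Description:
LENTICRISPR-HNRNPD_sgRNA1 is a lentiviral CRISPR/Cas9 knock-out plasmid of about 13 kb, built on the lentiCRISPR v2 backbone. It delivers Streptococcus pyogenes Cas9 together with a single guide RNA targeting human HNRNPD (also known as AUF1). It is propagated in E. coli through a high-copy ColE1/pUC-type origin with ampicillin selection (AmpR under its own bla promoter), and the record lists a recombination-limiting strain, a common choice for LTR-containing vectors. The backbone also carries an f1 origin and an SV40/EM7-driven bleomycin/Zeocin resistance cassette. That cassette lies outside the LTRs, so it is not packaged into virus.

The transfer cassette has a third-generation, self-inactivating layout. A CMV enhancer/promoter spans the plasmid origin and drives a truncated 5' LTR to produce genomic RNA in packaging cells. It is followed by the HIV-1 Ψ packaging signal with a gag fragment, the RRE for Rev-dependent nuclear export, and the cPPT/CTS, with a ΔU3 3' LTR and a bGH polyadenylation signal at the far end. Two expression units sit within this frame. A human U6 Pol III promoter transcribes the HNRNPD-targeting spacer, which was cloned via BsmBI sites directly upstream of the SpCas9 gRNA scaffold. An EF-1α core promoter drives Cas9, followed by puromycin N-acetyltransferase and a WPRE that enhances transcript expression. The linker between Cas9 and PuroR is not annotated in the feature table, although the two appear to share one transcript.

After packaging and transduction, puromycin selects mammalian cells that have integrated the vector. In those cells, Cas9-induced double-strand breaks disrupt HNRNPD. The construct was deposited in connection with a study of how splicing factors influence the balance between glycolysis and oxidative phosphorylation.
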