Features (pLannotate 1.2.2; 33 found; start..end, strand, type, name):
    217..397     +  LTR            5' LTR (truncated): truncated 5' long terminal repeat (LTR) from HIV-1
    444..569     +  misc_feature   HIV-1 Ψ: packaging signal of human immunodeficiency virus type 1
    553..916     +  CDS            HIV-1 gag (fragment): gag protein from human immunodeficiency virus 1; gag
   1062..1295    +  misc_feature   RRE: The Rev response element (RRE) of HIV-1 allows for Rev-dependent mRNA export from the nucleus to the cytoplasm.
   1672..1772    +  CDS            Rev (fragment): human immunodeficiency virus 1 (HIV-1) Rev protein; rev; enhances nuclear export of unspliced and incompletely spliced viral mRNAs
   1822..1939    +  misc_feature   cPPT/CTS: central polypurine tract and central termination sequence of HIV-1
   1990..2230    +  promoter       U6 promoter: RNA polymerase III promoter for human U6 snRNA
   2259..2334    +  misc_RNA       gRNA scaffold: guide RNA scaffold for the Streptococcus pyogenes CRISPR/Cas9 system
   2352..2370    +  CDS            small t antigen (fragment): SV40 (simian virus 40) small t antigen
   2396..2607    +  promoter       EF-1α core promoter: core promoter for human elongation factor EF-1α
   2632..6735    +  CDS            Cas9: Cas9 (Csn1) endonuclease from the Streptococcus pyogenes Type II CRISPR/Cas system generates RNA-guided double strand breaks in DNA
   6873..7470    +  CDS            PuroR (fragment): puromycin N-acetyltransferase; pac from Streptomyces; confers resistance to puromycin
   7486..8074    +  misc_feature   WPRE: woodchuck hepatitis virus posttranscriptional regulatory element
   8125..8144    +  misc_feature   cPPT/CTS (fragment): central polypurine tract and central termination sequence of HIV-1
   8146..8379    +  LTR            3' LTR (ΔU3): self-inactivating 3' long terminal repeat (LTR) from HIV-1
   8411..8635    +  polyA_signal   bGH poly(A) signal: bovine growth hormone polyadenylation signal
   8639..8660    +  promoter       SV40 promoter (fragment): SV40 enhancer and early promoter
   8681..9109    +  rep_origin     f1 ori (sequence partly withheld): f1 bacteriophage origin of replication; arrow indicates direction of (+) strand synthesis
   9123..9452    +  promoter       SV40 promoter: SV40 enhancer and early promoter
   9500..9547    +  promoter       EM7 promoter: synthetic bacterial promoter&nbsp
   9566..9940    +  CDS            BleoR: antibiotic-binding protein; Sh ble from Streptoalloteichus hindustanus; confers resistance to bleomycin, phleomycin, and Zeocin™
   9950..10075   +  CDS            ble (fragment): BLE_KLEPN - Experimental evidence at protein level: Swiss-Prot protein existence level 1. Binding protein with a strong affinity to the bleomycin family of antibiotics. Binds to CL990; an antimitotic-antibiotic compound. From Klebsiella pneumoniae.
  10070..10191   +  polyA_signal   SV40 poly(A) signal: SV40 polyadenylation signal
  10262..10284   -  protein_bind   lac operator (fragment): The lac repressor binds to the lac operator to inhibit transcription in E. coli. This inhibition can be relieved by adding lactose or isopropyl-β-D-thiogalactopyranoside (IPTG). lac repressor encoded by lacI
  10288..10318   -  promoter       lac promoter: promoter for the E. coli lac operon
  10333..10354   -  protein_bind   CAP binding site: CAP binding activates transcription in the presence of cAMP. E. coli catabolite activator protein
  10367..10459   -  CDS            lacI (fragment): lac repressor; lacI; The lac repressor binds to the lac operator to inhibit transcription in E. coli. This inhibition can be relieved by adding lactose or isopropyl-β-D-thiogalactopyranoside (IPTG).
  10642..11230   -  rep_origin     ori: high-copy-number ColE1/pMB1/pBR322/pUC origin of replication
  11401..12261   -  CDS            AmpR: β-lactamase; bla; confers resistance to ampicillin, carbenicillin, and related antibiotics
  12262..12366   -  promoter       AmpR promoter: bla
  12425..12477   -  misc_feature   bom (fragment): basis of mobility region from pBR322
  12632..13011   +  enhancer       CMV enhancer: human cytomegalovirus immediate early enhancer
  13012..199     +  promoter       CMV promoter (across the origin): human cytomegalovirus (CMV) immediate early promoter
>Addgene plasmid #201598 | LENTICRISPR-HNRNPD_sgRNA1 | addgene full sequence | sequence record 395657 | Addgene NGS Result
TGATGCGGTTTTGGCAGTACATCAATGGGCGTGGATAGCGGTTTGACTCACGGGGATTTCCAAGTCTCCA
CCCCATTGACGTCAATGGGAGTTTGTTTTGGCACCAAAATCAACGGGACTTTCCAAAATGTCGTAACAAC
TCCGCCCCATTGACGCAAATGGGCGGTAGGCGTGTACGGTGGGAGGTCTATATAAGCAGCGCGTTTTGCC
TGTACTGGGTCTCTCTGGTTAGACCAGATCTGAGCCTGGGAGCTCTCTGGCTAACTAGGGAACCCACTGC
TTAAGCCTCAATAAAGCTTGCCTTGAGTGCTTCAAGTAGTGTGTGCCCGTCTGTTGTGTGACTCTGGTAA
CTAGAGATCCCTCAGACCCTTTTAGTCAGTGTGGAAAATCTCTAGCAGTGGCGCCCGAACAGGGACTTGA
AAGCGAAAGGGAAACCAGAGGAGCTCTCTCGACGCAGGACTCGGCTTGCTGAAGCGCGCACGGCAAGAGG
CGAGGGGCGGCGACTGGTGAGTACGCCAAAAATTTTGACTAGCGGAGGCTAGAAGGAGAGAGATGGGTGC
GAGAGCGTCAGTATTAAGCGGGGGAGAATTAGATCGCGATGGGAAAAAATTCGGTTAAGGCCAGGGGGAA
AGAAAAAATATAAATTAAAACATATAGTATGGGCAAGCAGGGAGCTAGAACGATTCGCAGTTAATCCTGG
CCTGTTAGAAACATCAGAAGGCTGTAGACAAATACTGGGACAGCTACAACCATCCCTTCAGACAGGATCA
GAAGAACTTAGATCATTATATAATACAGTAGCAACCCTCTATTGTGTGCATCAAAGGATAGAGATAAAAG
ACACCAAGGAAGCTTTAGACAAGATAGAGGAAGAGCAAAACAAAAGTAAGACCACCGCACAGCAAGCGGC
CGCTGATCTTCAGACCTGGAGGAGGAGATATGAGGGACAATTGGAGAAGTGAATTATATAAATATAAAGT
AGTAAAAATTGAACCATTAGGAGTAGCACCCACCAAGGCAAAGAGAAGAGTGGTGCAGAGAGAAAAAAGA
GCAGTGGGAATAGGAGCTTTGTTCCTTGGGTTCTTGGGAGCAGCAGGAAGCACTATGGGCGCAGCGTCAA
TGACGCTGACGGTACAGGCCAGACAATTATTGTCTGGTATAGTGCAGCAGCAGAACAATTTGCTGAGGGC
TATTGAGGCGCAACAGCATCTGTTGCAACTCACAGTCTGGGGCATCAAGCAGCTCCAGGCAAGAATCCTG
GCTGTGGAAAGATACCTAAAGGATCAACAGCTCCTGGGGATTTGGGGTTGCTCTGGAAAACTCATTTGCA
CCACTGCTGTGCCTTGGAATGCTAGTTGGAGTAATAAATCTCTGGAACAGATTTGGAATCACACGACCTG
GATGGAGTGGGACAGAGAAATTAACAATTACACAAGCTTAATACACTCCTTAATTGAAGAATCGCAAAAC
CAGCAAGAAAAGAATGAACAAGAATTATTGGAATTAGATAAATGGGCAAGTTTGTGGAATTGGTTTAACA
TAACAAATTGGCTGTGGTATATAAAATTATTCATAATGATAGTAGGAGGCTTGGTAGGTTTAAGAATAGT
TTTTGCTGTACTTTCTATAGTGAATAGAGTTAGGCAGGGATATTCACCATTATCGTTTCAGACCCACCTC
CCAACCCCGAGGGGACCCGACAGGCCCGAAGGAATAGAAGAAGAAGGTGGAGAGAGAGACAGAGACAGAT
CCATTCGATTAGTGAACGGATCGGCACTGCGTGCGCCAATTCTGCAGACAAATGGCAGTATTCATCCACA
ATTTTAAAAGAAAAGGGGGGATTGGGGGGTACAGTGCAGGGGAAAGAATAGTAGACATAATAGCAACAGA
CATACAAACTAAAGAATTACAAAAACAAATTACAAAAATTCAAAATTTTCGGGTTTATTACAGGGACAGC
AGAGATCCAGTTTGGTTAATTAAGGTACCGAGGGCCTATTTCCCATGATTCCTTCATATTTGCATATACG
ATACAAGGCTGTTAGAGAGATAATTAGAATTAATTTGACTGTAAACACAAAGATATTAGTACAAAATACG
TGACGTAGAAAGTAATAATTTCTTGGGTAGTTTGCAGTTTTAAAATTATGTTTTAAAATGGACTATCATA
TGCTTACCGTAACTTGAAAGTATTTCGATTTCTTGGCTTTATATATCTTGTGGAAAGGACGAAACACCGA
TTGACGCCAGTAAGAACGGTTTTAGAGCTAGAAATAGCAAGTTAAAATAAGGCTAGTCCGTTATCAACTT
GAAAAAGTGGCACCGAGTCGGTGCTTTTTTGAATTCGCTAGCTAGGTCTTGAAAGGAGTGGGAATTGGCT
CCGGTGCCCGTCAGTGGGCAGAGCGCACATCGCCCACAGTCCCCGAGAAGTTGGGGGGAGGGGTCGGCAA
TTGATCCGGTGCCTAGAGAAGGTGGCGCGGGGTAAACTGGGAAAGTGATGTCGTGTACTGGCTCCGCCTT
TTTCCCGAGGGTGGGGGAGAACCGTATATAAGTGCAGTAGTCGCCGTGAACGTTCTTTTTCGCAACGGGT
TTGCCGCCAGAACACAGGACCGGTTCTAGAGCGCTGCCACCATGGACAAGAAGTACAGCATCGGCCTGGA
CATCGGCACCAACTCTGTGGGCTGGGCCGTGATCACCGACGAGTACAAGGTGCCCAGCAAGAAATTCAAG
GTGCTGGGCAACACCGACCGGCACAGCATCAAGAAGAACCTGATCGGAGCCCTGCTGTTCGACAGCGGCG
AAACAGCCGAGGCCACCCGGCTGAAGAGAACCGCCAGAAGAAGATACACCAGACGGAAGAACCGGATCTG
CTATCTGCAAGAGATCTTCAGCAACGAGATGGCCAAGGTGGACGACAGCTTCTTCCACAGACTGGAAGAG
TCCTTCCTGGTGGAAGAGGATAAGAAGCACGAGCGGCACCCCATCTTCGGCAACATCGTGGACGAGGTGG
CCTACCACGAGAAGTACCCCACCATCTACCACCTGAGAAAGAAACTGGTGGACAGCACCGACAAGGCCGA
CCTGCGGCTGATCTATCTGGCCCTGGCCCACATGATCAAGTTCCGGGGCCACTTCCTGATCGAGGGCGAC
CTGAACCCCGACAACAGCGACGTGGACAAGCTGTTCATCCAGCTGGTGCAGACCTACAACCAGCTGTTCG
AGGAAAACCCCATCAACGCCAGCGGCGTGGACGCCAAGGCCATCCTGTCTGCCAGACTGAGCAAGAGCAG
ACGGCTGGAAAATCTGATCGCCCAGCTGCCCGGCGAGAAGAAGAATGGCCTGTTCGGAAACCTGATTGCC
CTGAGCCTGGGCCTGACCCCCAACTTCAAGAGCAACTTCGACCTGGCCGAGGATGCCAAACTGCAGCTGA
GCAAGGACACCTACGACGACGACCTGGACAACCTGCTGGCCCAGATCGGCGACCAGTACGCCGACCTGTT
TCTGGCCGCCAAGAACCTGTCCGACGCCATCCTGCTGAGCGACATCCTGAGAGTGAACACCGAGATCACC
AAGGCCCCCCTGAGCGCCTCTATGATCAAGAGATACGACGAGCACCACCAGGACCTGACCCTGCTGAAAG
CTCTCGTGCGGCAGCAGCTGCCTGAGAAGTACAAAGAGATTTTCTTCGACCAGAGCAAGAACGGCTACGC
CGGCTACATTGACGGCGGAGCCAGCCAGGAAGAGTTCTACAAGTTCATCAAGCCCATCCTGGAAAAGATG
GACGGCACCGAGGAACTGCTCGTGAAGCTGAACAGAGAGGACCTGCTGCGGAAGCAGCGGACCTTCGACA
ACGGCAGCATCCCCCACCAGATCCACCTGGGAGAGCTGCACGCCATTCTGCGGCGGCAGGAAGATTTTTA
CCCATTCCTGAAGGACAACCGGGAAAAGATCGAGAAGATCCTGACCTTCCGCATCCCCTACTACGTGGGC
CCTCTGGCCAGGGGAAACAGCAGATTCGCCTGGATGACCAGAAAGAGCGAGGAAACCATCACCCCCTGGA
ACTTCGAGGAAGTGGTGGACAAGGGCGCTTCCGCCCAGAGCTTCATCGAGCGGATGACCAACTTCGATAA
GAACCTGCCCAACGAGAAGGTGCTGCCCAAGCACAGCCTGCTGTACGAGTACTTCACCGTGTATAACGAG
CTGACCAAAGTGAAATACGTGACCGAGGGAATGAGAAAGCCCGCCTTCCTGAGCGGCGAGCAGAAAAAGG
CCATCGTGGACCTGCTGTTCAAGACCAACCGGAAAGTGACCGTGAAGCAGCTGAAAGAGGACTACTTCAA
GAAAATCGAGTGCTTCGACTCCGTGGAAATCTCCGGCGTGGAAGATCGGTTCAACGCCTCCCTGGGCACA
TACCACGATCTGCTGAAAATTATCAAGGACAAGGACTTCCTGGACAATGAGGAAAACGAGGACATTCTGG
AAGATATCGTGCTGACCCTGACACTGTTTGAGGACAGAGAGATGATCGAGGAACGGCTGAAAACCTATGC
CCACCTGTTCGACGACAAAGTGATGAAGCAGCTGAAGCGGCGGAGATACACCGGCTGGGGCAGGCTGAGC
CGGAAGCTGATCAACGGCATCCGGGACAAGCAGTCCGGCAAGACAATCCTGGATTTCCTGAAGTCCGACG
GCTTCGCCAACAGAAACTTCATGCAGCTGATCCACGACGACAGCCTGACCTTTAAAGAGGACATCCAGAA
AGCCCAGGTGTCCGGCCAGGGCGATAGCCTGCACGAGCACATTGCCAATCTGGCCGGCAGCCCCGCCATT
AAGAAGGGCATCCTGCAGACAGTGAAGGTGGTGGACGAGCTCGTGAAAGTGATGGGCCGGCACAAGCCCG
AGAACATCGTGATCGAAATGGCCAGAGAGAACCAGACCACCCAGAAGGGACAGAAGAACAGCCGCGAGAG
AATGAAGCGGATCGAAGAGGGCATCAAAGAGCTGGGCAGCCAGATCCTGAAAGAACACCCCGTGGAAAAC
ACCCAGCTGCAGAACGAGAAGCTGTACCTGTACTACCTGCAGAATGGGCGGGATATGTACGTGGACCAGG
AACTGGACATCAACCGGCTGTCCGACTACGATGTGGACCATATCGTGCCTCAGAGCTTTCTGAAGGACGA
CTCCATCGACAACAAGGTGCTGACCAGAAGCGACAAGAACCGGGGCAAGAGCGACAACGTGCCCTCCGAA
GAGGTCGTGAAGAAGATGAAGAACTACTGGCGGCAGCTGCTGAACGCCAAGCTGATTACCCAGAGAAAGT
TCGACAATCTGACCAAGGCCGAGAGAGGCGGCCTGAGCGAACTGGATAAGGCCGGCTTCATCAAGAGACA
GCTGGTGGAAACCCGGCAGATCACAAAGCACGTGGCACAGATCCTGGACTCCCGGATGAACACTAAGTAC
GACGAGAATGACAAGCTGATCCGGGAAGTGAAAGTGATCACCCTGAAGTCCAAGCTGGTGTCCGATTTCC
GGAAGGATTTCCAGTTTTACAAAGTGCGCGAGATCAACAACTACCACCACGCCCACGACGCCTACCTGAA
CGCCGTCGTGGGAACCGCCCTGATCAAAAAGTACCCTAAGCTGGAAAGCGAGTTCGTGTACGGCGACTAC
AAGGTGTACGACGTGCGGAAGATGATCGCCAAGAGCGAGCAGGAAATCGGCAAGGCTACCGCCAAGTACT
TCTTCTACAGCAACATCATGAACTTTTTCAAGACCGAGATTACCCTGGCCAACGGCGAGATCCGGAAGCG
GCCTCTGATCGAGACAAACGGCGAAACCGGGGAGATCGTGTGGGATAAGGGCCGGGATTTTGCCACCGTG
CGGAAAGTGCTGAGCATGCCCCAAGTGAATATCGTGAAAAAGACCGAGGTGCAGACAGGCGGCTTCAGCA
AAGAGTCTATCCTGCCCAAGAGGAACAGCGATAAGCTGATCGCCAGAAAGAAGGACTGGGACCCTAAGAA
GTACGGCGGCTTCGACAGCCCCACCGTGGCCTATTCTGTGCTGGTGGTGGCCAAAGTGGAAAAGGGCAAG
TCCAAGAAACTGAAGAGTGTGAAAGAGCTGCTGGGGATCACCATCATGGAAAGAAGCAGCTTCGAGAAGA
ATCCCATCGACTTTCTGGAAGCCAAGGGCTACAAAGAAGTGAAAAAGGACCTGATCATCAAGCTGCCTAA
GTACTCCCTGTTCGAGCTGGAAAACGGCCGGAAGAGAATGCTGGCCTCTGCCGGCGAACTGCAGAAGGGA
AACGAACTGGCCCTGCCCTCCAAATATGTGAACTTCCTGTACCTGGCCAGCCACTATGAGAAGCTGAAGG
GCTCCCCCGAGGATAATGAGCAGAAACAGCTGTTTGTGGAACAGCACAAGCACTACCTGGACGAGATCAT
CGAGCAGATCAGCGAGTTCTCCAAGAGAGTGATCCTGGCCGACGCTAATCTGGACAAAGTGCTGTCCGCC
TACAACAAGCACCGGGATAAGCCCATCAGAGAGCAGGCCGAGAATATCATCCACCTGTTTACCCTGACCA
ATCTGGGAGCCCCTGCCGCCTTCAAGTACTTTGACACCACCATCGACCGGAAGAGGTACACCAGCACCAA
AGAGGTGCTGGACGCCACCCTGATCCACCAGAGCATCACCGGCCTGTACGAGACACGGATCGACCTGTCT
CAGCTGGGAGGCGACAAGCGACCTGCCGCCACAAAGAAGGCTGGACAGGCTAAGAAGAAGAAAGATTACA
AAGACGATGACGATAAGGGATCCGGCGCAACAAACTTCTCTCTGCTGAAACAAGCCGGAGATGTCGAAGA
GAATCCTGGACCGACCGAGTACAAGCCCACGGTGCGCCTCGCCACCCGCGACGACGTCCCCAGGGCCGTA
CGCACCCTCGCCGCCGCGTTCGCCGACTACCCCGCCACGCGCCACACCGTCGATCCGGACCGCCACATCG
AGCGGGTCACCGAGCTGCAAGAACTCTTCCTCACGCGCGTCGGGCTCGACATCGGCAAGGTGTGGGTCGC
GGACGACGGCGCCGCGGTGGCGGTCTGGACCACGCCGGAGAGCGTCGAAGCGGGGGCGGTGTTCGCCGAG
ATCGGCCCGCGCATGGCCGAGTTGAGCGGTTCCCGGCTGGCCGCGCAGCAACAGATGGAAGGCCTCCTGG
CGCCGCACCGGCCCAAGGAGCCCGCGTGGTTCCTGGCCACCGTCGGAGTCTCGCCCGACCACCAGGGCAA
GGGTCTGGGCAGCGCCGTCGTGCTCCCCGGAGTGGAGGCGGCCGAGCGCGCCGGGGTGCCCGCCTTCCTG
GAGACCTCCGCGCCCCGCAACCTCCCCTTCTACGAGCGGCTCGGCTTCACCGTCACCGCCGACGTCGAGG
TGCCCGAAGGACCGCGCACCTGGTGCATGACCCGCAAGCCCGGTGCCTGAACGCGTTAAGTCGACAATCA
ACCTCTGGATTACAAAATTTGTGAAAGATTGACTGGTATTCTTAACTATGTTGCTCCTTTTACGCTATGT
GGATACGCTGCTTTAATGCCTTTGTATCATGCTATTGCTTCCCGTATGGCTTTCATTTTCTCCTCCTTGT
ATAAATCCTGGTTGCTGTCTCTTTATGAGGAGTTGTGGCCCGTTGTCAGGCAACGTGGCGTGGTGTGCAC
TGTGTTTGCTGACGCAACCCCCACTGGTTGGGGCATTGCCACCACCTGTCAGCTCCTTTCCGGGACTTTC
GCTTTCCCCCTCCCTATTGCCACGGCGGAACTCATCGCCGCCTGCCTTGCCCGCTGCTGGACAGGGGCTC
GGCTGTTGGGCACTGACAATTCCGTGGTGTTGTCGGGGAAATCATCGTCCTTTCCTTGGCTGCTCGCCTG
TGTTGCCACCTGGATTCTGCGCGGGACGTCCTTCTGCTACGTCCCTTCGGCCCTCAATCCAGCGGACCTT
CCTTCCCGCGGCCTGCTGCCGGCTCTGCGGCCTCTTCCGCGTCTTCGCCTTCGCCCTCAGACGAGTCGGA
TCTCCCTTTGGGCCGCCTCCCCGCGTCGACTTTAAGACCAATGACTTACAAGGCAGCTGTAGATCTTAGC
CACTTTTTAAAAGAAAAGGGGGGACTGGAAGGGCTAATTCACTCCCAACGAAGACAAGATCTGCTTTTTG
CTTGTACTGGGTCTCTCTGGTTAGACCAGATCTGAGCCTGGGAGCTCTCTGGCTAACTAGGGAACCCACT
GCTTAAGCCTCAATAAAGCTTGCCTTGAGTGCTTCAAGTAGTGTGTGCCCGTCTGTTGTGTGACTCTGGT
AACTAGAGATCCCTCAGACCCTTTTAGTCAGTGTGGAAAATCTCTAGCAGGGCCCGTTTAAACCCGCTGA
TCAGCCTCGACTGTGCCTTCTAGTTGCCAGCCATCTGTTGTTTGCCCCTCCCCCGTGCCTTCCTTGACCC
TGGAAGGTGCCACTCCCACTGTCCTTTCCTAATAAAATGAGGAAATTGCATCGCATTGTCTGAGTAGGTG
TCATTCTATTCTGGGGGGTGGGGTGGGGCAGGACAGCAAGGGGGAGGATTGGGAAGACAATAGCAGGCAT
GCTGGGGATGCGGTGGGCTCTATGGCTTCTGAGGCGGAAAGAACCAGCTGGGGCTCTAGGGGGTATCCCC
[124 nt withheld, positions 8681-8804]
C
[91 nt withheld, positions 8806-8896]
A
[49 nt withheld, positions 8898-8946]
CCTTTGACGTTGGAGTCCACGTTCTTT
[37 nt withheld, positions 8974-9010]
ACCCTATCTCGGTCTATTCTTTTGATTTATAAGGGATTTTGCCGATTTCGGCCTATTGGTTAAAAAATGA
GCTGATTTAACAAAAATTTAACGCGAATTAATTCTGTGGAATGTGTGTCAGTTAGGGTGTGGAAAGTCCC
CAGGCTCCCCAGCAGGCAGAAGTATGCAAAGCATGCATCTCAATTAGTCAGCAACCAGGTGTGGAAAGTC
CCCAGGCTCCCCAGCAGGCAGAAGTATGCAAAGCATGCATCTCAATTAGTCAGCAACCATAGTCCCGCCC
CTAACTCCGCCCATCCCGCCCCTAACTCCGCCCAGTTCCGCCCATTCTCCGCCCCATGGCTGACTAATTT
TTTTTATTTATGCAGAGGCCGAGGCCGCCTCTGCCTCTGAGCTATTCCAGAAGTAGTGAGGAGGCTTTTT
TGGAGGCCTAGGCTTTTGCAAAAAGCTCCCGGGAGCTTGTATATCCATTTTCGGATCTGATCAGCACGTG
TTGACAATTAATCATCGGCATAGTATATCGGCATAGTATAATACGACAAGGTGAGGAACTAAACCATGGC
CAAGTTGACCAGTGCCGTTCCGGTGCTCACCGCGCGCGACGTCGCCGGAGCGGTCGAGTTCTGGACCGAC
CGGCTCGGGTTCTCCCGGGACTTCGTGGAGGACGACTTCGCCGGTGTGGTCCGGGACGACGTGACCCTGT
TCATCAGCGCGGTCCAGGACCAGGTGGTGCCGGACAACACCCTGGCCTGGGTGTGGGTGCGCGGCCTGGA
CGAGCTGTACGCCGAGTGGTCGGAGGTCGTGTCCACGAACTTCCGGGACGCCTCCGGGCCGGCCATGACC
GAGATCGGCGAGCAGCCGTGGGGGCGGGAGTTCGCCCTGCGCGACCCGGCCGGCAACTGCGTGCACTTCG
TGGCCGAGGAGCAGGACTGACACGTGCTACGAGATTTCGATTCCACCGCCGCCTTCTATGAAAGGTTGGG
CTTCGGAATCGTTTTCCGGGACGCCGGCTGGATGATCCTCCAGCGCGGGGATCTCATGCTGGAGTTCTTC
GCCCACCCCAACTTGTTTATTGCAGCTTATAATGGTTACAAATAAAGCAATAGCATCACAAATTTCACAA
ATAAAGCATTTTTTTCACTGCATTCTAGTTGTGGTTTGTCCAAACTCATCAATGTATCTTATCATGTCTG
TATACCGTCGACCTCTAGCTAGAGCTTGGCGTAATCATGGTCATAGCTGTTTCCTGTGTGAAATTGTTAT
CCGCTCACAATTCCACACAACATACGAGCCGGAAGCATAAAGTGTAAAGCCTGGGGTGCCTAATGAGTGA
GCTAACTCACATTAATTGCGTTGCGCTCACTGCCCGCTTTCCAGTCGGGAAACCTGTCGTGCCAGCTGCA
TTAATGAATCGGCCAACGCGCGGGGAGAGGCGGTTTGCGTATTGGGCGCTCTTCCGCTTCCTCGCTCACT
GACTCGCTGCGCTCGGTCGTTCGGCTGCGGCGAGCGGTATCAGCTCACTCAAAGGCGGTAATACGGTTAT
CCACAGAATCAGGGGATAACGCAGGAAAGAACATGTGAGCAAAAGGCCAGCAAAAGGCCAGGAACCGTAA
AAAGGCCGCGTTGCTGGCGTTTTTCCATAGGCTCCGCCCCCCTGACGAGCATCACAAAAATCGACGCTCA
AGTCAGAGGTGGCGAAACCCGACAGGACTATAAAGATACCAGGCGTTTCCCCCTGGAAGCTCCCTCGTGC
GCTCTCCTGTTCCGACCCTGCCGCTTACCGGATACCTGTCCGCCTTTCTCCCTTCGGGAAGCGTGGCGCT
TTCTCATAGCTCACGCTGTAGGTATCTCAGTTCGGTGTAGGTCGTTCGCTCCAAGCTGGGCTGTGTGCAC
GAACCCCCCGTTCAGCCCGACCGCTGCGCCTTATCCGGTAACTATCGTCTTGAGTCCAACCCGGTAAGAC
ACGACTTATCGCCACTGGCAGCAGCCACTGGTAACAGGATTAGCAGAGCGAGGTATGTAGGCGGTGCTAC
AGAGTTCTTGAAGTGGTGGCCTAACTACGGCTACACTAGAAGAACAGTATTTGGTATCTGCGCTCTGCTG
AAGCCAGTTACCTTCGGAAAAAGAGTTGGTAGCTCTTGATCCGGCAAACAAACCACCGCTGGTAGCGGTG
GTTTTTTTGTTTGCAAGCAGCAGATTACGCGCAGAAAAAAAGGATCTCAAGAAGATCCTTTGATCTTTTC
TACGGGGTCTGACGCTCAGTGGAACGAAAACTCACGTTAAGGGATTTTGGTCATGAGATTATCAAAAAGG
ATCTTCACCTAGATCCTTTTAAATTAAAAATGAAGTTTTAAATCAATCTAAAGTATATATGAGTAAACTT
GGTCTGACAGTTACCAATGCTTAATCAGTGAGGCACCTATCTCAGCGATCTGTCTATTTCGTTCATCCAT
AGTTGCCTGACTCCCCGTCGTGTAGATAACTACGATACGGGAGGGCTTACCATCTGGCCCCAGTGCTGCA
ATGATACCGCGAGACCCACGCTCACCGGCTCCAGATTTATCAGCAATAAACCAGCCAGCCGGAAGGGCCG
AGCGCAGAAGTGGTCCTGCAACTTTATCCGCCTCCATCCAGTCTATTAATTGTTGCCGGGAAGCTAGAGT
AAGTAGTTCGCCAGTTAATAGTTTGCGCAACGTTGTTGCCATTGCTACAGGCATCGTGGTGTCACGCTCG
TCGTTTGGTATGGCTTCATTCAGCTCCGGTTCCCAACGATCAAGGCGAGTTACATGATCCCCCATGTTGT
GCAAAAAAGCGGTTAGCTCCTTCGGTCCTCCGATCGTTGTCAGAAGTAAGTTGGCCGCAGTGTTATCACT
CATGGTTATGGCAGCACTGCATAATTCTCTTACTGTCATGCCATCCGTAAGATGCTTTTCTGTGACTGGT
GAGTACTCAACCAAGTCATTCTGAGAATAGTGTATGCGGCGACCGAGTTGCTCTTGCCCGGCGTCAATAC
GGGATAATACCGCGCCACATAGCAGAACTTTAAAAGTGCTCATCATTGGAAAACGTTCTTCGGGGCGAAA
ACTCTCAAGGATCTTACCGCTGTTGAGATCCAGTTCGATGTAACCCACTCGTGCACCCAACTGATCTTCA
GCATCTTTTACTTTCACCAGCGTTTCTGGGTGAGCAAAAACAGGAAGGCAAAATGCCGCAAAAAAGGGAA
TAAGGGCGACACGGAAATGTTGAATACTCATACTCTTCCTTTTTCAATATTATTGAAGCATTTATCAGGG
TTATTGTCTCATGAGCGGATACATATTTGAATGTATTTAGAAAAATAAACAAATAGGGGTTCCGCGCACA
TTTCCCCGAAAAGTGCCACCTGACGTCGACGGATCGGGAGATCTCCCGATCCCCTATGGTGCACTCTCAG
TACAATCTGCTCTGATGCCGCATAGTTAAGCCAGTATCTGCTCCCTGCTTGTGTGTTGGAGGTCGCTGAG
TAGTGCGCGAGCAAAATTTAAGCTACAACAAGGCAAGGCTTGACCGACAATTGCATGAAGAATCTGCTTA
GGGTTAGGCGTTTTGCGCTGCTTCGCGATGTACGGGCCAGATATACGCGTTGACATTGATTATTGACTAG
TTATTAATAGTAATCAATTACGGGGTCATTAGTTCATAGCCCATATATGGAGTTCCGCGTTACATAACTT
ACGGTAAATGGCCCGCCTGGCTGACCGCCCAACGACCCCCGCCCATTGACGTCAATAATGACGTATGTTC
CCATAGTAACGCCAATAGGGACTTTCCATTGACGTCAATGGGTGGAGTATTTACGGTAAACTGCCCACTT
GGCAGTACATCAAGTGTATCATATGCCAAGTACGCCCCCTATTGACGTCAATGACGGTAAATGGCCCGCC
TGGCATTATGCCCAGTACATGACCTTATGGGACTTTCCTACTTGGCAGTACATCTACGTATTAGTCATCG
CTATTACCATGG
